>Addgene plasmid #45316 | pCU-EGD2-GFP | depositor full sequence | sequence record 63200 | pCU-EGD2-GFP sequence 6327 bps
GACGAAAGGGCCTCGTGATACGCCTATTTTTATAGGTTAATGTCATGATAATAATGGTTTCTTAGCAGGT
TAGACTAACATGCAAAAAGTTTATATTCATTTTTGTAGTTATTCTTGTTTTCATTAGGATGATTACACAC
TGTGGATGTGGATTAATCGATCATTGTTAATTTAGTGTAGCTACTACCATTTCAAACAAAACGTAAATTC
TTGCAGTCGTACTGGATCTGTGAATCTATTAGTATATATGAATTAAAGTAGCTTGTACATATTATTCTGT
TGAATCATATCGCAGAGCATTGGTTGAAATCCAAAATATAAAAATGTAATATCACAAAAAATAATACTAA
TTCTAACATTAATGGGTCAGATTTTTAGTGAATACTTAAATTTATAATATCGTCTATTTAAGCTAGCAAA
TGGAACAACATTTAAAGTAAGAACATCATATCTACATGAAAATGTATATTTCAATCTGACTAATAACGCA
GAGCACATCTTTCAGTGATGTCTGTCACATGATCAAAAAGAATTGTATTTAAATAATTCATAATAAAAGC
TTAAAAAATTACAATAATGAAAATAAAGTAAATAATGACATGGGTAAGAGTTCCGAAATAGAATCTTAGT
GTACAAAACAAAAATTGCATCATTAGAGATCCCCACATTCAAATATGTATCCGCTCATGAGACAATAACC
CTGATAAATGCTTCAATAATATTGAAAAAGGAAGAGTATGAGTATTCAACATTTCCGTGTCGCCCTTATT
CCCTTTTTTGCGGCATTTTGCCTTCCTGTTTTTGCTCACCCAGAAACGCTGGTGAAAGTAAAAGATGCTG
AAGATCAGTTGGGTGCACGAGTGGGTTACATCGAACTGGATCTCAACAGCGGTAAGATCCTTGAGAGTTT
TCGCCCCGAAGAACGTTTTCCAATGATGAGCACTTTTAAAGTTCTGCTATGTGGCGCGGTATTATCCCGT
ATTGACGCCGGGCAAGAGCAACTCGGTCGCCGCATACACTATTCTCAGAATGACTTGGTTGAGTACTCAC
CAGTCACAGAAAAGCATCTTACGGATGGCATGACAGTAAGAGAATTATGCAGTGCTGCCATAACCATGAG
TGATAACACTGCGGCCAACTTACTTCTGACAACGATCGGAGGACCGAAGGAGCTAACCGCTTTTTTGCAC
AACATGGGGGATCATGTAACTCGCCTTGATCGTTGGGAACCGGAGCTGAATGAAGCCATACCAAACGACG
AGCGTGACACCACGATGCCTGTAGCAATGGCAACAACGTTGCGCAAACTATTAACTGGCGAACTACTTAC
TCTAGCTTCCCGGCAACAATTAATAGACTGGATGGAGGCGGATAAAGTTGCAGGACCACTTCTGCGCTCG
GCCCTTCCGGCTGGCTGGTTTATTGCTGATAAATCTGGAGCCGGTGAGCGTGGGTCTCGCGGTATCATTG
CAGCACTGGGGCCAGATGGTAAGCCCTCCCGTATCGTAGTTATCTACACGACGGGGAGTCAGGCAACTAT
GGATGAACGAAATAGACAGATCGCTGAGATAGGTGCCTCACTGATTAAGCATTGGTAACTGTCAGACCAA
GTTTACTCATATATACTTTAGATTGATTTAAAACTTCATTTTTAATTTAAAAGGATCTAGGTGAAGATCC
TTTTTGATAATCTCATGACCAAAATCCCTTAACGTGAGTTTTCGTTCCACTGAGCGTCAGACCCCGTAGA
AAAGATCAAAGGATCTTCTTGAGATCCTTTTTTTCTGCGCGTAATCTGCTGCTTGCAAACAAAAAAACCA
CCGCTACCAGCGGTGGTTTGTTTGCCGGATCAAGAGCTACCAACTCTTTTTCCGAAGGTAACTGGCTTCA
GCAGAGCGCAGATACCAAATACTGTTCTTCTAGTGTAGCCGTAGTTAGGCCACCACTTCAAGAACTCTGT
AGCACCGCCTACATACCTCGCTCTGCTAATCCTGTTACCAGTGGCTGCTGCCAGTGGCGATAAGTCGTGT
CTTACCGGGTTGGACTCAAGACGATAGTTACCGGATAAGGCGCAGCGGTCGGGCTGAACGGGGGGTTCGT
GCACACAGCCCAGCTTGGAGCGAACGACCTACACCGAACTGAGATACCTACAGCGTGAGCTATGAGAAAG
CGCCACGCTTCCCGAAGGGAGAAAGGCGGACAGGTATCCGGTAAGCGGCAGGGTCGGAACAGGAGAGCGC
ACGAGGGAGCTTCCAGGGGGAAACGCCTGGTATCTTTATAGTCCTGTCGGGTTTCGCCACCTCTGACTTG
AGCGTCGATTTTTGTGATGCTCGTCAGGGGGGCGGAGCCTATGGAAAAACGCCAGCAACGCGGCCTTTTT
ACGGTTCCTGGCCTTTTGCTGGCCTTTTGCTCACATGTTCTTTCCTGCGTTATCCCCTGATTCTGTGGAT
AACCGTATTACCGCCTTTGAGTGAGCTGATACCGCTCGCCGCAGCCGAACGACCGAGCGCAGCGAGTCAG
TGAGCGAGGAAGCGGAAGAGCGCCCAATACGCAAACCGCCTCTCCCCGCGCGTTGGCCGATTCATTAATG
CAGCTGGCACGACAGGTTTCCCGACTGGAAAGCGGGCAGTGAGCGCAACGCAATTAATGTGAGTTAGCTC
ACTCATTAGGCACCCCAGGCTTTACACTTTATGCTTCCGGCTCGTATGTTGTGTGGAATTGTGAGCGGAT
AACAATTTCACACAGGAAACAGCTATGACCATGATTACGCCAAGCGCGCAATTAACCCTCACTAAAGGGA
ACAAAAGCTGGAGCTCTGTCCACTTCACTCACCAGTAATAAGTTGCCCAGTCACCATCCCTTATATACGC
TGTGGCTACCGAGATGGCCGAACCCACTCCAAATATATGGGATACTCAAACTGAAAGATGATGATGAGCT
TATTATGGTAATGCTGTACGTACATTACCCCCGTGGCAAGAAACACGTACAACGCTACATTTCTCGTCGA
CGCTTTTTTTTTTCAAAATTTCTTTCATCGAAGAGCTTTGGAGGGTCTCATAGCACATATAAGTTGTTAT
TGCTACACAATTTTGGTCAATTGAGTAGCTGTTGCAATAGGGACAAATCAAAAACACGTCAATAATACAG
ATATACAAAGTCTAGAACTAGTGGATCCCCCGGGCTGCAGGAATTCATGTCTAAAGGTGAAGAATTATTC
ACTGGTGTTGTCCCAATTTTGGTTGAATTAGATGGTGATGTTAATGGTCACAAATTTTCTGTCTCCGGTG
AAGGTGAAGGTGATGCTACTTACGGTAAATTGACCTTAAAATTTATTTGTACTACTGGTAAATTGCCGGT
TCCATGGCCAACCTTAGTCACTACTTTCGGTTATGGTGTTCAATGTTTTGCTAGATACCCAGATCATATG
AAACAACATGACTTTTTCAAGTCTGCCATGCCAGAAGGTTATGTTCAAGAAAGAACTATTTTTTTCAAAG
ATGACGGTAACTACAAGACCAGAGCTGAAGTCAAGTTTGAAGGTGATACCTTAGTTAATAGAATCGAATT
AAAAGGTATTGATTTTAAAGAAGATGGTAACATTTTAGGTCACAAATTGGAATACAACTATAACTCTCAC
AATGTTTACATCATGGCTGACAAACAAAAGAATGGTATCAAAGTTAACTTCAAAATTAGACACAACATTG
AAGATGGTTCTGTTCAATTAGCTGACCATTATCAACAAAATACTCCAATTGGTGATGGTCCAGTCTTGTT
ACCAGACAACCATTACTTATCCACTCAATCTGCCTTATCCAAAGATCCAAACGAAAAGAGAGACCACATG
GTCTTGTTAGAATTTGTTACTGCTGCTGGTATTACCCATGGTATGGATGAATTGTACAAATAACTGCAGG
TCGACCTCGAGAACACAACCCACAGCTACCACCATCAACAATATTTATATATATAACGTACACATAGAAA
TCACACAAACAGAGTATTTATTCTTAACTACATGAACTACCATCAGACCGTCTGGGCCACTATATAATGT
GCCATTCATAAACGTGATCACTTTACGTAGCAGGCAACCCCAGGTGAAAATTTTTCAGCGAGCTGCCAGA
TTGTCAGGTGAAAAACTGAAAAAAACTTCTGGGCGATGAGCTTGTGGCGGGAAATTAAGTATATAAAGCA
GTTAGTTTCTTCTGCTTCTTGTGGTTCTGGGTATTCTTGTAATATTTGGAAGAATAGAAAATCAAGACTA
CTGCCTTTCTTTTCATATTATAGAGGAAGAAATACGCACGAACACGATATAGAGGTAAAGGTACCCAATT
CGCCCTATAGTGAGTCGTATTACGCGCGCTCACTGGCCGTCGTTTTACAACGTCGTGACTGGGAAAACCC
TGGCGTTACCCAACTTAATCGCCTTGCAGCACATCCCCCTTTCGCCAGCTGGCGTAATAGCGAAGAGGCC
CGCACCGATCGCCCTTCCCAACAGTTGCGCAGCCTGAATGGCGAATGG
[124 nt withheld, positions 4529-4652]
C
[91 nt withheld, positions 4654-4744]
A
[49 nt withheld, positions 4746-4794]
CCTTTGACGTTGGAGTCCACGTTCTTT
[37 nt withheld, positions 4822-4858]
ACCCTATCTCGGTCTATTCTTTTGATTTATAAGGGATTTTGCCGATTTCGGCCTATTGGTTAAAAAATGA
GCTGATTTAACAAAAATTTAACGCGAATTTTAACAAAATATTAACGCTTACAATTTCCTGATGCGGTATT
TTCTCCTTACGCATCTGTGCGGTATTTCACACCGCATAGGGTAATAACTGATATAATTAAATTGAAGCTC
TAATTTGTGAGTTTAGTATACATGCATTTACTTATAATACAGTTTTTTAGTTTTGCTGGCCGCATCTTCT
CAAATATGCTTCCCAGCCTGCTTTTCTGTAACGTTCACCCTCTACCTTAGCATCCCTTCCCTTTGCAAAT
AGTCCTCTTCCAACAATAATAATGTCAGATCCTGTAGAGACCACATCATCCACGGTTCTATACTGTTGAC
CCAATGCGTCTCCCTTGTCATCTAAACCCACACCGGGTGTCATAATCAACCAATCGTAACCTTCATCTCT
TCCACCCATGTCTCTTTGAGCAATAAAGCCGATAACAAAATCTTTGTCGCTCTTCGCAATGTCAACAGTA
CCCTTAGTATATTCTCCAGTAGATAGGGAGCCCTTGCATGACAATTCTGCTAACATCAAAAGGCCTCTAG
GTTCCTTTGTTACTTCTTCTGCCGCCTGCTTCAAACCGCTAACAATACCTGGGCCCACCACACCGTGTGC
ATTCGTAATGTCTGCCCATTCTGCTATTCTGTATACACCCGCAGAGTACTGCAATTTGACTGTATTACCA
ATGTCAGCAAATTTTCTGTCTTCGAAGAGTAAAAAATTGTACTTGGCGGATAATGCCTTTAGCGGCTTAA
CTGTGCCCTCCATGGAAAAATCAGTCAAGATATCCACATGTGTTTTTAGTAAACAAATTTTGGGACCTAA
TGCTTCAACTAACTCCAGTAATTCCTTGGTGGTACGAACATCCAATGAAGCACACAAGTTTGTTTGCTTT
TCGTGCATGATATTAAATAGCTTGGCAGCAACAGGACTAGGATGAGTAGCAGCACGTTCCTTATATGTAG
CTTTCGACATGATTTATCTTCGTTTCCTGCAGGTTTTTGTTCTGTGCAGTTGGGTTAAGAATACTGGGCA
ATTTCATGTTTCTTCAACACTACATATGCGTATATATACCAATCTAAGTCTGTGCTCCTTCCTTCGTTCT
TCCTTCTGTTCGGAGATTACCGAATCAAAAAAATTTCAAGGAAACCGAAATCAAAAAAAAGAATAAAAAA
AAAATGATGAATTGAAAAGGTGGTATGGTGCACTCTCAGTACAATCTGCTCTGATGCCGCATAGTTAAGC
CAGCCCCGACACCCGCCAACACCCGCTGACGCGCCCTGACGGGCTTGTCTGCTCCCGGCATCCGCTTACA
GACAAGCTGTGACCGTCTCCGGGAGCTGCATGTGTCAGAGGTTTTCACCGTCATCACCGAAACGCGCGA
Features (pLannotate 1.2.2; 18 found; start..end, strand, type, name):
    666..737     +  promoter       AmpR promoter: bla
    738..1598    +  CDS            AmpR: β-lactamase; bla; confers resistance to ampicillin, carbenicillin, and related antibiotics
   1769..2357    +  rep_origin     ori: high-copy-number ColE1/pMB1/pBR322/pUC origin of replication
   2540..2632    +  CDS            lacI (fragment): lac repressor; lacI; The lac repressor binds to the lac operator to inhibit transcription in E. coli. This inhibition can be relieved by adding lactose or isopropyl-β-D-thiogalactopyranoside (IPTG).
   2645..2666    +  protein_bind   CAP binding site: CAP binding activates transcription in the presence of cAMP. E. coli catabolite activator protein
   2681..2711    +  promoter       lac promoter: promoter for the E. coli lac operon
   2719..2735    +  protein_bind   lac operator: The lac repressor binds to the lac operator to inhibit transcription in E. coli. This inhibition can be relieved by adding lactose or isopropyl-β-D-thiogalactopyranoside (IPTG). lac repressor encoded by lacI
   2780..2798    +  promoter       T3 promoter: promoter for bacteriophage T3 RNA polymerase
   3161..3196    +  misc_feature   MCS (fragment): pBluescript multiple cloning site
   3197..3910    +  CDS            GFPmut3: GFPmut3 is a basic (constitutively fluorescent) green fluorescent protein published in 1996, derived from Aequorea victoria. It is reported to be a very rapidly-maturing weak dimer.
   4344..4362    -  promoter       T7 promoter: promoter for bacteriophage T7 RNA polymerase
   4370..4525    +  CDS            lacZα (fragment): LacZα fragment of β-galactosidase; lacZ fragment
   4529..4957    +  rep_origin     f1 ori (sequence partly withheld): f1 bacteriophage origin of replication; arrow indicates direction of (+) strand synthesis
   4985..5036    -  misc_feature   bom (fragment): basis of mobility region from pBR322
   5115..5918    -  CDS            URA3: orotidine-5'-phosphate decarboxylase, required for uracil biosynthesis; S. cerevisiae URA3; yeast auxotrophic marker, counterselectable with 5-fluoroorotic acid (5-FOA)
   5919..6134    -  promoter       URA3 promoter: S. cerevisiae URA3
   6142..6191    -  misc_feature   bom (fragment): basis of mobility region from pBR322
   6293..1       -  CDS            rop (fragment) (across the origin): Rop protein, which maintains plasmids at low copy number; rop
