[The description below was written by a language model from this plasmid's Addgene catalogue record and pLannotate feature annotations shown in this document.]
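Description:
pCU-EGD2-GFP is a Candida glabrata expression plasmid built on the pGRB2.3 backbone, in which the original PGK1 promoter was exchanged (as a SacI/XbaI fragment) for the C. glabrata EGD2 promoter. It is a shuttle vector. In E. coli it replicates at high copy from a ColE1/pUC-type origin and is selected with ampicillin through the β-lactamase gene. In yeast it is selected by uracil prototrophy through a URA3 cassette, annotated as S. cerevisiae URA3 with its own promoter, which is also counterselectable with 5-FOA. The annotated 6,327-nt sequence also shows pBluescript-derived remnants: an f1 phage origin, lac promoter/operator and lacZα fragments, T3 and T7 promoters flanking the cloning region, and small bom, rop and lacI fragments. No yeast replication or centromere element is annotated, and the record does not state how the plasmid is maintained in C. glabrata.

The payload is a green fluorescent protein coding sequence of about 717 bp, cloned between EcoRI and SalI sites that remain intact, directly after a fragment of the multiple cloning site. The catalogue calls the insert eGFP, whereas the automated annotation matches it to GFPmut3, a rapidly maturing Aequorea victoria GFP variant, so the exact allele should be checked against the sequence. The EGD2 promoter itself is not annotated; it presumably occupies the unannotated stretch between the T3 promoter and the cloning site. No terminator is annotated downstream of GFP. The plasmid belongs to a set of C. glabrata expression vectors carrying different promoters. The GFP here can serve as a reporter of EGD2 promoter-driven expression, and the retained restriction sites should allow GFP to be replaced with another gene of interest.
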