Addgene plasmid #45316: pCU-EGD2-GFP
Depositing lab: Brendan Cormack. Depositing organization: Johns Hopkins University and School of Medicine. Publication: Expression plasmids for use in Candida glabrata. Zordan RE, Ren Y, Pan SJ, Rotondo G, De Las Penas A, Iluore J, Cormack BP. G3 (Bethesda). 2013 Oct 3;3(10):1675-86. doi: 10.1534/g3.113.006908. PubMed 23934995.
Backbone
  Vector backbone: pGRB2.3
  Modifications to backbone: Replaced PGK1 promoter in pGRB2.3 with C. glabrata EGD2 promoter (using SacI/XbaI restriction digest)
  Vector type: C. glabrata expression
  Selectable markers: URA3
Growth in bacteria
  Bacterial resistance: Ampicillin, 100 μg/mL
  Growth temperature: 37°C
  Growth strain: DH10B
  Copy number: High Copy
Gene/Insert
  Gene/Insert name: eGFP
  Species: Synthetic
  Insert size (bp): 717
  Promoter: EGD2
  Cloning method: Restriction Enzyme; 5′ cloning site EcoRI (not destroyed); 3′ cloning site SalI (not destroyed)
  Sequencing primers: 5′ M13R
Terms and licenses: Academic/Nonprofit Terms; Industry Terms: Not Available to Industry
How to cite: pCU-EGD2-GFP was a gift from Brendan Cormack (Addgene plasmid # 45316 ; http://n2t.net/addgene:45316 ; RRID:Addgene_45316)
