>Addgene plasmid #45316 | pCU-EGD2-GFP | addgene partial sequence | sequence record 64714 | URA3-R2 5'-TTGGCGGATAATGCCTTTAG-3'
AGATATCCACATGTGTTTTTAGTAAACAAATTTTGGGACCTAATGCTTCAACTAACTCCAGTAATTCCTT
GGTGGTACGAACATCCAATGAAGCACACAAGTTTGTTTGCTTTTCGTGCATGATATTAAATAGCTTGGCA
GCAACAGGACTAGGATGAGTAGCAGCACGTTCCTTATATGTAGCTTTCGACATGATTTATCTTCGTTTCC
TGCAGGTTTTTGTTCTGTGCAGTTGGGTTAAGAATACTGGGCAATTTCATGTTTCTTCAACACTACATAT
GCGTATATATACCAATCTAAGTCTGTGCTCCTTCCTTCGTTCTTCCTTCTGTTCGGAGATTACCGAATCA
AAAAAATTTCAAGGAAACCGAAATCAAAAAAAAGAATAAAAAAAAAATGATGAATTGAAAAGGTGGTATG
GTGCACTCTCAGTACAATCTGCTCTGATGCCGCATAGTTAAGCCAGCCCCGACACCCGCCAACACCCGCT
GACGCGCCCTGACGGGCTTGTCTGCTCCCGGCATCCGCTTACAGACAAGCTGTGACCGTCTCCGGGAGCT
GCATGTGTCAGAGGTTTTCACCGTCATCACCGAAACGCGCGAGACGAAAGGGCCTCGTGATACGCCTATT
TTTATAGGTTAATGTCATGATAATAATGGTTTCTTAGCAGGTTAGACTAACATGCAAAAAGTTTATATTC
ATTTTTGTAGTTATTCTTGTTTTCATTAGGATGATTACACACTGTGGATGTGGATTAATCGATCATTGTT
AATTTAGTGTAGCTACTACCATTTCAAACAAAACGTAAATTCTTGCAGTCGTACTGGATCTGTGAATCTA
TTAGTATATATGAATTAAAGTAGCTTGTACATATTATTCTGTTGAATCATATCGCAGAGCATTGGTTGAA
ATCCAAAATATAAA
