>Addgene plasmid #45316 | pCU-EGD2-GFP | addgene partial sequence | sequence record 66538 | yGFP-R 5'-GCATCACCTTCACCTTCACC-3'
ACCAAAATTGGGACAACACCAGTGAATAATTCTTCACCTTTAGACATGAATTCCTGCAGCCCGGGGGATC
CACTAGTTCTAGACTTTGTATATCTGTATTATTGACGTGTTTTTGATTTGTCCCTATTGCAACAGCTACT
CAATTGACCAAAATTGTGTAGCAATAACAACTTATATGTGCTATGAGACCCTCCAAAGCTCTTCGATGAA
AGAAATTTTGAAAAAAAAAAGCGTCGACGAGAAATGTAGCGTTGTACGTGTTTCTTGCCACGGGGGTAAT
GTACGTACAGCATTACCATAATAAGCTCATCATCATCTTTCAGTTTGAGTATCCCATATATTTGGAGTGG
GTTCGGCCATCTCGGTAGCCACAGCGTATATAAGGGATGGTGACTGGGCAACTTATTACTGGTGAGTGAA
GTGGACAGAGCTCCAGCTTTTGTTCCCTTTAGTGAGGGTTAATTGCGCGCTTGGCGTAATCATGGTCATA
GCTGTTTCCTGTGTGAAATTGTTATCCGCTCACAATTCCACACAACATACGAGCCGGAAGCATAAAGTGT
AAAGCCTGGGGTGCCTAATGAGTGAGCTAACTCACATTAATTGCGTTGCGCTCACTGCCCGCTTTCCAGT
CGGGAAACCTGTCGTGCCAGCTGCATTAATGAATCGGCCAACGCGCGGGGAGAGGCGGTTTGCGTATTGG
GCGCTCTTCCGCTTCCTCGCTCACTGACTCGCTGCGCTCGGTCGTTCGGCTGCGGCGAGCGGTATCAGCT
CACTCAAAGGCGGTAATACGGTTATCCACAGAATCAGGGGATAACGCAGGAAAGAACATGTGAGCAAAA
